Addgene plasmid #86612: eSpCas9(1.1)_No_FLAG_ATP1A1_G2_Dual_sgRNA
Purpose: Vector for tandem expression of ATP1A1 G2 sgRNA in combination with a user-specified sgRNA from two independent U6 promoters. Cloning of oligos for second sgRNA using BbsI sites. Px333-like plasmid
Depositing lab: Yannick Doyon. Depositing organization: Universite Laval. Publication: Marker-free coselection for CRISPR-driven genome editing in human cells. Agudelo D, Duringer A, Bozoyan L, Huard CC, Carter S, Loehr J, Synodinou D, Drouin M, Salsman J, Dellaire G, Laganiere J, Doyon Y. Nat Methods. 2017 Apr 17. doi: 10.1038/nmeth.4265. PubMed 28417998.
Backbone
  Vector backbone: pX330-U6-Chimeric_BB-CBh-hSpCas9
  Total vector size (bp): 8858
  Vector type: Mammalian Expression, CRISPR ; Co-selection via NHEJ using ouabain
Growth in bacteria
  Bacterial resistance: Ampicillin, 100 μg/mL
  Growth temperature: 37°C
  Growth strain: DH5alpha
  Copy number: High Copy
Gene/Insert
  Gene/Insert name: ATP1A1 G2 sgRNA + user-specified sgRNA + FLAGless enhanced specificity Cas9 (1.1) (alt name: eSpCas9(1.1)_No_FLAG)
  Species: S. pyogenes
  Insert size (bp): 8858
  Mutation: K848A, K1003A, & R1060A
  Promoter: CBh
  Cloning method: Restriction Enzyme; 5′ cloning site AgeI (not destroyed); 3′ cloning site EcoRI (not destroyed)
  Sequencing primers: 5′ GCAGACAAATGGCTCTAGCTG; 3′ CAGCTAGAGCCATTTGTCTGC
Terms and licenses: Academic/Nonprofit Terms; Industry Terms: Not Available to Industry
Depositor comments: ATP1A1 G2 gRNA target sequence is gatccaagctgctacagaag.
How to cite: eSpCas9(1.1)_No_FLAG_ATP1A1_G2_Dual_sgRNA was a gift from Yannick Doyon (Addgene plasmid # 86612 ; http://n2t.net/addgene:86612 ; RRID:Addgene_86612)
