[The description below was written by a language model from this plasmid's Addgene catalogue record and pLannotate feature annotations shown in this document.]
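Description:
eSpCas9(1.1)_No_FLAG_ATP1A1_G2_Dual_sgRNA is an 8,858 bp mammalian CRISPR expression plasmid derived from the pX330-U6-Chimeric_BB-CBh-hSpCas9 backbone and arranged like pX333, meaning it carries two guide RNA cassettes alongside the nuclease. It is propagated in E. coli as a high-copy plasmid through a ColE1/pUC-type origin and selected with ampicillin via the β-lactamase gene. An M13/f1-type phage origin and a single AAV2 ITR remnant are also annotated in the backbone, along with short fragments (bom, rop, attB1) that appear to be annotation remnants rather than functional parts.

The payload consists of two independent human U6 RNA polymerase III promoters, each followed by an S. pyogenes gRNA scaffold. One cassette is preloaded with the G2 guide against ATP1A1, while the other accepts a user-chosen spacer cloned as annealed oligos into BbsI sites; the record does not state which position holds which. Downstream, the CBh promoter (CMV enhancer, chicken β-actin promoter and hybrid intron) drives S. pyogenes Cas9 carrying K848A, K1003A and R1060A, the eSpCas9(1.1) enhanced-specificity variant that reduces off-target cleavage. This version lacks the FLAG epitope, retains a C-terminal nucleoplasmin nuclear localization signal, and ends with a bGH polyadenylation signal.

The plasmid is intended for marker-free co-selection in human cells. NHEJ-mediated disruption at the ATP1A1 target site, in the gene for the Na+/K+ ATPase subunit that ouabain inhibits, can confer ouabain resistance. Drug treatment therefore enriches for cells with active Cas9, which are more likely to be edited at the second, user-specified locus as well.
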