Features (pLannotate 1.2.2; 21 found; start..end, strand, type, name):
      1..241     +  promoter       U6 promoter: RNA polymerase III promoter for human U6 snRNA
    268..343     +  misc_RNA       gRNA scaffold: guide RNA scaffold for the Streptococcus pyogenes CRISPR/Cas9 system
    350..393     +  misc_RNA       gRNA scaffold (fragment): guide RNA scaffold for the Streptococcus pyogenes CRISPR/Cas9 system
    434..451     +  protein_bind   attB1 (fragment): mutant version of attB; recombination site for the Gateway® BP reaction BP Clonase™
    503..743     +  promoter       U6 promoter: RNA polymerase III promoter for human U6 snRNA
    772..847     +  misc_RNA       gRNA scaffold: guide RNA scaffold for the Streptococcus pyogenes CRISPR/Cas9 system
    861..1146    +  enhancer       CMV enhancer: human cytomegalovirus immediate early enhancer; contains an 18-bp deletion relative to the standard CMV enhancer
   1148..1425    +  promoter       chicken β-actin promoter: No description available
   1426..1654    +  intron         hybrid intron: hybrid between chicken β-actin (CBA) and minute virus of mice (MMV) introns (Gray et al., 2011)
   1723..3324    +  CDS            Cas9(N): N-terminal portion of Streptococcus pyogenes Cas9 (Zetsche et al., 2015)
   3325..5823    +  CDS            Cas9(C): C-terminal portion of Streptococcus pyogenes Cas9 (Zetsche et al., 2015)
   5824..5871    +  CDS            nucleoplasmin NLS: bipartite nuclear localization signal from nucleoplasmin
   5905..6016    +  polyA_signal   bGH poly(A) signal: bovine growth hormone polyadenylation signal
   6121..6261    +  repeat_region  AAV2 ITR: inverted terminal repeat of adeno-associated virus serotype 2 inverted
   6266..6317    -  misc_feature   bom (fragment): basis of mobility region from pBR322
   6336..6716    +  rep_origin     M13 ori (sequence partly withheld): M13 bacteriophage origin of replication; arrow indicates direction of (+) strand synthesis
   6792..6841    -  misc_feature   bom (fragment): basis of mobility region from pBR322
   6943..6978    -  CDS            rop (fragment): Rop protein, which maintains plasmids at low copy number; rop
   7073..7177    +  promoter       AmpR promoter: bla
   7178..8038    +  CDS            AmpR: β-lactamase; bla; confers resistance to ampicillin, carbenicillin, and related antibiotics
   8209..8797    +  rep_origin     ori: high-copy-number ColE1/pMB1/pBR322/pUC origin of replication
>Addgene plasmid #86612 | eSpCas9(1.1)_No_FLAG_ATP1A1_G2_Dual_sgRNA | depositor full sequence | sequence record 168849 | eSpCas9(1.1)_No_FLAG_ATP1A1_G2_Dual_sgRNA sequence 8858 bps
GAGGGCCTATTTCCCATGATTCCTTCATATTTGCATATACGATACAAGGCTGTTAGAGAGATAATTGGAA
TTAATTTGACTGTAAACACAAAGATATTAGTACAAAATACGTGACGTAGAAAGTAATAATTTCTTGGGTA
GTTTGCAGTTTTAAAATTATGTTTTAAAATGGACTATCATATGCTTACCGTAACTTGAAAGTATTTCGAT
TTCTTGGCTTTATATATCTTGTGGAAAGGACGAAACACCGGGTCTTCGAGAAGACCTGTTTTAGAGCTAG
AAATAGCAAGTTAAAATAAGGCTAGTCCGTTATCAACTTGAAAAAGTGGCACCGAGTCGGTGCTTTTTTG
TTTTAGAGCTAGAAATAGCAAGTTAAAATAAGGCTAGTCCGTTTTTAGCGCGTGCGCCAATTCTGCAGAC
AAATGGCTCTAGCTGTACAAAAAAGCAGGCTTTAAAGGAACCAATTCAGTCGACTGGATCCGGTACCAAG
GTCGGGCAGGAAGAGGGCCTATTTCCCATGATTCCTTCATATTTGCATATACGATACAAGGCTGTTAGAG
AGATAATTAGAATTAATTTGACTGTAAACACAAAGATATTAGTACAAAATACGTGACGTAGAAAGTAATA
ATTTCTTGGGTAGTTTGCAGTTTTAAAATTATGTTTTAAAATGGACTATCATATGCTTACCGTAACTTGA
AAGTATTTCGATTTCTTGGCTTTATATATCTTGTGGAAAGGACGAAACACCGATCCAAGCTGCTACAGAA
GGTTTTAGAGCTAGAAATAGCAAGTTAAAATAAGGCTAGTCCGTTATCAACTTGAAAAAGTGGCACCGAG
TCGGTGCTTTTTTTAAGCTCCGTTACATAACTTACGGTAAATGGCCCGCCTGGCTGACCGCCCAACGACC
CCCGCCCATTGACGTCAATAGTAACGCCAATAGGGACTTTCCATTGACGTCAATGGGTGGAGTATTTACG
GTAAACTGCCCACTTGGCAGTACATCAAGTGTATCATATGCCAAGTACGCCCCCTATTGACGTCAATGAC
GGTAAATGGCCCGCCTGGCATTGTGCCCAGTACATGACCTTATGGGACTTTCCTACTTGGCAGTACATCT
ACGTATTAGTCATCGCTATTACCATGGTCGAGGTGAGCCCCACGTTCTGCTTCACTCTCCCCATCTCCCC
CCCCTCCCCACCCCCAATTTTGTATTTATTTATTTTTTAATTATTTTGTGCAGCGATGGGGGCGGGGGGG
GGGGGGGGGCGCGCGCCAGGCGGGGCGGGGCGGGGCGAGGGGCGGGGCGGGGCGAGGCGGAGAGGTGCGG
CGGCAGCCAATCAGAGCGGCGCGCTCCGAAAGTTTCCTTTTATGGCGAGGCGGCGGCGGCGGCGGCCCTA
TAAAAAGCGAAGCGCGCGGCGGGCGGGAGTCGCTGCGACGCTGCCTTCGCCCCGTGCCCCGCTCCGCCGC
CGCCTCGCGCCGCCCGCCCCGGCTCTGACTGACCGCGTTACTCCCACAGGTGAGCGGGCGGGACGGCCCT
TCTCCTCCGGGCTGTAATTAGCTGAGCAAGAGGTAAGGGTTTAAGGGATGGTTGGTTGGTGGGGTATTAA
TGTTTAATTACCTGGAGCACCTGCCTGAAATCACTTTTTTTCAGGTTGGACCGGTGCCACCATGGCCCCA
AAGAAGAAGCGGAAGGTCGGTATCCACGGAGTCCCAGCAGCCGACAAGAAGTACAGCATCGGCCTGGACA
TCGGCACCAACTCTGTGGGCTGGGCCGTGATCACCGACGAGTACAAGGTGCCCAGCAAGAAATTCAAGGT
GCTGGGCAACACCGACCGGCACAGCATCAAGAAGAACCTGATCGGAGCCCTGCTGTTCGACAGCGGCGAA
ACAGCCGAGGCCACCCGGCTGAAGAGAACCGCCAGAAGAAGATACACCAGACGGAAGAACCGGATCTGCT
ATCTGCAAGAGATCTTCAGCAACGAGATGGCCAAGGTGGACGACAGCTTCTTCCACAGACTGGAAGAGTC
CTTCCTGGTGGAAGAGGATAAGAAGCACGAGCGGCACCCCATCTTCGGCAACATCGTGGACGAGGTGGCC
TACCACGAGAAGTACCCCACCATCTACCACCTGAGAAAGAAACTGGTGGACAGCACCGACAAGGCCGACC
TGCGGCTGATCTATCTGGCCCTGGCCCACATGATCAAGTTCCGGGGCCACTTCCTGATCGAGGGCGACCT
GAACCCCGACAACAGCGACGTGGACAAGCTGTTCATCCAGCTGGTGCAGACCTACAACCAGCTGTTCGAG
GAAAACCCCATCAACGCCAGCGGCGTGGACGCCAAGGCCATCCTGTCTGCCAGACTGAGCAAGAGCAGAC
GGCTGGAAAATCTGATCGCCCAGCTGCCCGGCGAGAAGAAGAATGGCCTGTTCGGAAACCTGATTGCCCT
GAGCCTGGGCCTGACCCCCAACTTCAAGAGCAACTTCGACCTGGCCGAGGATGCCAAACTGCAGCTGAGC
AAGGACACCTACGACGACGACCTGGACAACCTGCTGGCCCAGATCGGCGACCAGTACGCCGACCTGTTTC
TGGCCGCCAAGAACCTGTCCGACGCCATCCTGCTGAGCGACATCCTGAGAGTGAACACCGAGATCACCAA
GGCCCCCCTGAGCGCCTCTATGATCAAGAGATACGACGAGCACCACCAGGACCTGACCCTGCTGAAAGCT
CTCGTGCGGCAGCAGCTGCCTGAGAAGTACAAAGAGATTTTCTTCGACCAGAGCAAGAACGGCTACGCCG
GCTACATTGACGGCGGAGCCAGCCAGGAAGAGTTCTACAAGTTCATCAAGCCCATCCTGGAAAAGATGGA
CGGCACCGAGGAACTGCTCGTGAAGCTGAACAGAGAGGACCTGCTGCGGAAGCAGCGGACCTTCGACAAC
GGCAGCATCCCCCACCAGATCCACCTGGGAGAGCTGCACGCCATTCTGCGGCGGCAGGAAGATTTTTACC
CATTCCTGAAGGACAACCGGGAAAAGATCGAGAAGATCCTGACCTTCCGCATCCCCTACTACGTGGGCCC
TCTGGCCAGGGGAAACAGCAGATTCGCCTGGATGACCAGAAAGAGCGAGGAAACCATCACCCCCTGGAAC
TTCGAGGAAGTGGTGGACAAGGGCGCTTCCGCCCAGAGCTTCATCGAGCGGATGACCAACTTCGATAAGA
ACCTGCCCAACGAGAAGGTGCTGCCCAAGCACAGCCTGCTGTACGAGTACTTCACCGTGTATAACGAGCT
GACCAAAGTGAAATACGTGACCGAGGGAATGAGAAAGCCCGCCTTCCTGAGCGGCGAGCAGAAAAAGGCC
ATCGTGGACCTGCTGTTCAAGACCAACCGGAAAGTGACCGTGAAGCAGCTGAAAGAGGACTACTTCAAGA
AAATCGAGTGCTTCGACTCCGTGGAAATCTCCGGCGTGGAAGATCGGTTCAACGCCTCCCTGGGCACATA
CCACGATCTGCTGAAAATTATCAAGGACAAGGACTTCCTGGACAATGAGGAAAACGAGGACATTCTGGAA
GATATCGTGCTGACCCTGACACTGTTTGAGGACAGAGAGATGATCGAGGAACGGCTGAAAACCTATGCCC
ACCTGTTCGACGACAAAGTGATGAAGCAGCTGAAGCGGCGGAGATACACCGGCTGGGGCAGGCTGAGCCG
GAAGCTGATCAACGGCATCCGGGACAAGCAGTCCGGCAAGACAATCCTGGATTTCCTGAAGTCCGACGGC
TTCGCCAACAGAAACTTCATGCAGCTGATCCACGACGACAGCCTGACCTTTAAAGAGGACATCCAGAAAG
CCCAGGTGTCCGGCCAGGGCGATAGCCTGCACGAGCACATTGCCAATCTGGCCGGCAGCCCCGCCATTAA
GAAGGGCATCCTGCAGACAGTGAAGGTGGTGGACGAGCTCGTGAAAGTGATGGGCCGGCACAAGCCCGAG
AACATCGTGATCGAAATGGCCAGAGAGAACCAGACCACCCAGAAGGGACAGAAGAACAGCCGCGAGAGAA
TGAAGCGGATCGAAGAGGGCATCAAAGAGCTGGGCAGCCAGATCCTGAAAGAACACCCCGTGGAAAACAC
CCAGCTGCAGAACGAGAAGCTGTACCTGTACTACCTGCAGAATGGGCGGGATATGTACGTGGACCAGGAA
CTGGACATCAACCGGCTGTCCGACTACGATGTGGACCATATCGTGCCTCAGAGCTTTCTGGCCGACGACT
CCATCGACAACAAGGTGCTGACCAGAAGCGACAAGAACCGGGGCAAGAGCGACAACGTGCCCTCCGAAGA
GGTCGTGAAGAAGATGAAGAACTACTGGCGGCAGCTGCTGAACGCCAAGCTGATTACCCAGAGAAAGTTC
GACAATCTGACCAAGGCCGAGAGAGGCGGCCTGAGCGAACTGGATAAGGCCGGCTTCATCAAGAGACAGC
TGGTGGAAACCCGGCAGATCACAAAGCACGTGGCACAGATCCTGGACTCCCGGATGAACACTAAGTACGA
CGAGAATGACAAGCTGATCCGGGAAGTGAAAGTGATCACCCTGAAGTCCAAGCTGGTGTCCGATTTCCGG
AAGGATTTCCAGTTTTACAAAGTGCGCGAGATCAACAACTACCACCACGCCCACGACGCCTACCTGAACG
CCGTCGTGGGAACCGCCCTGATCAAAAAGTACCCTGCGCTGGAAAGCGAGTTCGTGTACGGCGACTACAA
GGTGTACGACGTGCGGAAGATGATCGCCAAGAGCGAGCAGGAAATCGGCAAGGCTACCGCCAAGTACTTC
TTCTACAGCAACATCATGAACTTTTTCAAGACCGAGATTACCCTGGCCAACGGCGAGATCCGGAAGGCGC
CTCTGATCGAGACAAACGGCGAAACCGGGGAGATCGTGTGGGATAAGGGCCGGGATTTTGCCACCGTGCG
GAAAGTGCTGAGCATGCCCCAAGTGAATATCGTGAAAAAGACCGAGGTGCAGACAGGCGGCTTCAGCAAA
GAGTCTATCCTGCCCAAGAGGAACAGCGATAAGCTGATCGCCAGAAAGAAGGACTGGGACCCTAAGAAGT
ACGGCGGCTTCGACAGCCCCACCGTGGCCTATTCTGTGCTGGTGGTGGCCAAAGTGGAAAAGGGCAAGTC
CAAGAAACTGAAGAGTGTGAAAGAGCTGCTGGGGATCACCATCATGGAAAGAAGCAGCTTCGAGAAGAAT
CCCATCGACTTTCTGGAAGCCAAGGGCTACAAAGAAGTGAAAAAGGACCTGATCATCAAGCTGCCTAAGT
ACTCCCTGTTCGAGCTGGAAAACGGCCGGAAGAGAATGCTGGCCTCTGCCGGCGAACTGCAGAAGGGAAA
CGAACTGGCCCTGCCCTCCAAATATGTGAACTTCCTGTACCTGGCCAGCCACTATGAGAAGCTGAAGGGC
TCCCCCGAGGATAATGAGCAGAAACAGCTGTTTGTGGAACAGCACAAGCACTACCTGGACGAGATCATCG
AGCAGATCAGCGAGTTCTCCAAGAGAGTGATCCTGGCCGACGCTAATCTGGACAAAGTGCTGTCCGCCTA
CAACAAGCACCGGGATAAGCCCATCAGAGAGCAGGCCGAGAATATCATCCACCTGTTTACCCTGACCAAT
CTGGGAGCCCCTGCCGCCTTCAAGTACTTTGACACCACCATCGACCGGAAGAGGTACACCAGCACCAAAG
AGGTGCTGGACGCCACCCTGATCCACCAGAGCATCACCGGCCTGTACGAGACACGGATCGACCTGTCTCA
GCTGGGAGGCGACAAAAGGCCGGCGGCCACGAAAAAGGCCGGCCAGGCAAAAAAGAAAAAGTAAGAATTC
CTAGAGCTCGCTGATCAGCCTCGACTGTGCCTTCTAGTTGCCAGCCATCTGTTGTTTGCCCCTCCCCCGT
GCCTTCCTTGACCCTGGAAGGTGCCACTCCCACTGTCCTTTCCTAATAAAATGAGGAAATTGCATCGCAT
TGTCTGAGTAGGTGTCATTCTATTCTGGGGGGTGGGGTGGGGCAGGACAGCAAGGGGGAGGATTGGGAAG
AGAATAGCAGGCATGCTGGGGAGCGGCCGCAGGAACCCCTAGTGATGGAGTTGGCCACTCCCTCTCTGCG
CGCTCGCTCGCTCACTGAGGCCGGGCGACCAAAGGTCGCCCGACGCCCGGGCTTTGCCCGGGCGGCCTCA
GTGAGCGAGCGAGCGCGCAGCTGCCTGCAGGGGCGCCTGATGCGGTATTTTCTCCTTACGCATCTGTGCG
GTATTTCACACCGCATA
[142 nt withheld, positions 6318-6459]
C
[141 nt withheld, positions 6461-6601]
CCTTTGACGTTGGAGTCCACGTTCTTT
[37 nt withheld, positions 6629-6665]
ACCCTATCTCGGGCTATTCTTTTGATTTATAAGGGATTTTGCCGATTTCGGCCTATTGGTTAAAAAATGA
GCTGATTTAACAAAAATTTAACGCGAATTTTAACAAAATATTAACGTTTACAATTTTATGGTGCACTCTC
AGTACAATCTGCTCTGATGCCGCATAGTTAAGCCAGCCCCGACACCCGCCAACACCCGCTGACGCGCCCT
GACGGGCTTGTCTGCTCCCGGCATCCGCTTACAGACAAGCTGTGACCGTCTCCGGGAGCTGCATGTGTCA
GAGGTTTTCACCGTCATCACCGAAACGCGCGAGACGAAAGGGCCTCGTGATACGCCTATTTTTATAGGTT
AATGTCATGATAATAATGGTTTCTTAGACGTCAGGTGGCACTTTTCGGGGAAATGTGCGCGGAACCCCTA
TTTGTTTATTTTTCTAAATACATTCAAATATGTATCCGCTCATGAGACAATAACCCTGATAAATGCTTCA
ATAATATTGAAAAAGGAAGAGTATGAGTATTCAACATTTCCGTGTCGCCCTTATTCCCTTTTTTGCGGCA
TTTTGCCTTCCTGTTTTTGCTCACCCAGAAACGCTGGTGAAAGTAAAAGATGCTGAAGATCAGTTGGGTG
CACGAGTGGGTTACATCGAACTGGATCTCAACAGCGGTAAGATCCTTGAGAGTTTTCGCCCCGAAGAACG
TTTTCCAATGATGAGCACTTTTAAAGTTCTGCTATGTGGCGCGGTATTATCCCGTATTGACGCCGGGCAA
GAGCAACTCGGTCGCCGCATACACTATTCTCAGAATGACTTGGTTGAGTACTCACCAGTCACAGAAAAGC
ATCTTACGGATGGCATGACAGTAAGAGAATTATGCAGTGCTGCCATAACCATGAGTGATAACACTGCGGC
CAACTTACTTCTGACAACGATCGGAGGACCGAAGGAGCTAACCGCTTTTTTGCACAACATGGGGGATCAT
GTAACTCGCCTTGATCGTTGGGAACCGGAGCTGAATGAAGCCATACCAAACGACGAGCGTGACACCACGA
TGCCTGTAGCAATGGCAACAACGTTGCGCAAACTATTAACTGGCGAACTACTTACTCTAGCTTCCCGGCA
ACAATTAATAGACTGGATGGAGGCGGATAAAGTTGCAGGACCACTTCTGCGCTCGGCCCTTCCGGCTGGC
TGGTTTATTGCTGATAAATCTGGAGCCGGTGAGCGTGGAAGCCGCGGTATCATTGCAGCACTGGGGCCAG
ATGGTAAGCCCTCCCGTATCGTAGTTATCTACACGACGGGGAGTCAGGCAACTATGGATGAACGAAATAG
ACAGATCGCTGAGATAGGTGCCTCACTGATTAAGCATTGGTAACTGTCAGACCAAGTTTACTCATATATA
CTTTAGATTGATTTAAAACTTCATTTTTAATTTAAAAGGATCTAGGTGAAGATCCTTTTTGATAATCTCA
TGACCAAAATCCCTTAACGTGAGTTTTCGTTCCACTGAGCGTCAGACCCCGTAGAAAAGATCAAAGGATC
TTCTTGAGATCCTTTTTTTCTGCGCGTAATCTGCTGCTTGCAAACAAAAAAACCACCGCTACCAGCGGTG
GTTTGTTTGCCGGATCAAGAGCTACCAACTCTTTTTCCGAAGGTAACTGGCTTCAGCAGAGCGCAGATAC
CAAATACTGTCCTTCTAGTGTAGCCGTAGTTAGGCCACCACTTCAAGAACTCTGTAGCACCGCCTACATA
CCTCGCTCTGCTAATCCTGTTACCAGTGGCTGCTGCCAGTGGCGATAAGTCGTGTCTTACCGGGTTGGAC
TCAAGACGATAGTTACCGGATAAGGCGCAGCGGTCGGGCTGAACGGGGGGTTCGTGCACACAGCCCAGCT
TGGAGCGAACGACCTACACCGAACTGAGATACCTACAGCGTGAGCTATGAGAAAGCGCCACGCTTCCCGA
AGGGAGAAAGGCGGACAGGTATCCGGTAAGCGGCAGGGTCGGAACAGGAGAGCGCACGAGGGAGCTTCCA
GGGGGAAACGCCTGGTATCTTTATAGTCCTGTCGGGTTTCGCCACCTCTGACTTGAGCGTCGATTTTTGT
GATGCTCGTCAGGGGGGCGGAGCCTATGGAAAAACGCCAGCAACGCGGCCTTTTTACGGTTCCTGGCCTT
TTGCTGGCCTTTTGCTCACATGT
