>Addgene plasmid #86612 | eSpCas9(1.1)_No_FLAG_ATP1A1_G2_Dual_sgRNA | addgene partial sequence | sequence record 171414 | Addgene Partial NGS Result
GCGCGCTGCCTTCGCCCCGTGCCCCGCTCCGCCGCCGCCTCGCGCCGCCCGCCCCGGCTCTGACTGACCG
CGTTACTCCCACAGGTGAGCGGGCGGGACGGCCCTTCTCCTCCGGGCTGTAATTAGCTGAGCAAGAGGTA
AGGGTTTAAGGGATGGTTGGTTGGTGGGGTATTAATGTTTAATTACCTGGAGCACCTGCCTGAAATCACT
TTTTTTCAGGTTGGACCGGTGCCACCATGGCCCCAAAGAAGAAGCGGAAGGTCGGTATCCACGGAGTCCC
AGCAGCCGACAAGAAGTACAGCATCGGCCTGGACATCGGCACCAACTCTGTGGGCTGGGCCGTGATCACC
GACGAGTACAAGGTGCCCAGCAAGAAATTCAAGGTGCTGGGCAACACCGACCGGCACAGCATCAAGAAGA
ACCTGATCGGAGCCCTGCTGTTCGACAGCGGCGAAACAGCCGAGGCCACCCGGCTGAAGAGAACCGCCAG
AAGAAGATACACCAGACGGAAGAACCGGATCTGCTATCTGCAAGAGATCTTCAGCAACGAGATGGCCAAG
GTGGACGACAGCTTCTTCCACAGACTGGAAGAGTCCTTCCTGGTGGAAGAGGATAAGAAGCACGAGCGGC
ACCCCATCTTCGGCAACATCGTGGACGAGGTGGCCTACCACGAGAAGTACCCCACCATCTACCACCTGAG
AAAGAAACTGGTGGACAGCACCGACAAGGCCGACCTGCGGCTGATCTATCTGGCCCTGGCCCACATGATC
AAGTTCCGGGGCCACTTCCTGATCGAGGGCGACCTGAACCCCGACAACAGCGACGTGGACAAGCTGTTCA
TCCAGCTGGTGCAGACCTACAACCAGCTGTTCGAGGAAAACCCCATCAACGCCAGCGGCGTGGACGCCAA
GGCCATCCTGTCTGCCAGACTGAGCAAGAGCAGACGGCTGGAAAATCTGATCGCCCAGCTGCCCGGCGAG
AAGAAGAATGGCCTGTTCGGAAACCTGATTGCCCTGAGCCTGGGCCTGACCCCCAACTTCAAGAGCAACT
TCGACCTGGCCGAGGATGCCAAACTGCAGCTGAGCAAGGACACCTACGACGACGACCTGGACAACCTGCT
GGCCCAGATCGGCGACCAGTACGCCGACCTGTTTCTGGCCGCCAAGAACCTGTCCGACGCCATCCTGCTG
AGCGACATCCTGAGAGTGAACACCGAGATCACCAAGGCCCCCCTGAGCGCCTCTATGATCAAGAGATACG
ACGAGCACCACCAGGACCTGACCCTGCTGAAAGCTCTCGTGCGGCAGCAGCTGCCTGAGAAGTACAAAGA
GATTTTCTTCGACCAGAGCAAGAACGGCTACGCCGGCTACATTGACGGCGGAGCCAGCCAGGAAGAGTTC
TACAAGTTCATCAAGCCCATCCTGGAAAAGATGGACGGCACCGAGGAACTGCTCGTGAAGCTGAACAGAG
AGGACCTGCTGCGGAAGCAGCGGACCTTCGACAACGGCAGCATCCCCCACCAGATCCACCTGGGAGAGCT
GCACGCCATTCTGCGGCGGCAGGAAGATTTTTACCCATTCCTGAAGGACAACCGGGAAAAGATCGAGAAG
ATCCTGACCTTCCGCATCCCCTACTACGTGGGCCCTCTGGCCAGGGGAAACAGCAGATTCGCCTGGATGA
CCAGAAAGAGCGAGGAAACCATCACCCCCTGGAACTTCGAGGAAGTGGTGGACAAGGGCGCTTCCGCCCA
GAGCTTCATCGAGCGGATGACCAACTTCGATAAGAACCTGCCCAACGAGAAGGTGCTGCCCAAGCACAGC
CTGCTGTACGAGTACTTCACCGTGTATAACGAGCTGACCAAAGTGAAATACGTGACCGAGGGAATGAGAA
AGCCCGCCTTCCTGAGCGGCGAGCAGAAAAAGGCCATCGTGGACCTGCTGTTCAAGACCAACCGGAAAGT
GACCGTGAAGCAGCTGAAAGAGGACTACTTCAAGAAAATCGAGTGCTTCGACTCCGTGGAAATCTCCGGC
GTGGAAGATCGGTTCAACGCCTCCCTGGGCACATACCACGATCTGCTGAAAATTATCAAGGACAAGGACT
TCCTGGACAATGAGGAAAACGAGGACATTCTGGAAGATATCGTGCTGACCCTGACACTGTTTGAGGACAG
AGAGATGATCGAGGAACGGCTGAAAACCTATGCCCACCTGTTCGACGACAAAGTGATGAAGCAGCTGAAG
CGGCGGAGATACACCGGCTGGGGCAGGCTGAGCCGGAAGCTGATCAACGGCATCCGGGACAAGCAGTCCG
GCAAGACAATCCTGGATTTCCTGAAGTCCGACGGCTTCGCCAACAGAAACTTCATGCAGCTGATCCACGA
CGACAGCCTGACCTTTAAAGAGGACATCCAGAAAGCCCAGGTGTCCGGCCAGGGCGATAGCCTGCACGAG
CACATTGCCAATCTGGCCGGCAGCCCCGCCATTAAGAAGGGCATCCTGCAGACAGTGAAGGTGGTGGACG
AGCTCGTGAAAGTGATGGGCCGGCACAAGCCCGAGAACATCGTGATCGAAATGGCCAGAGAGAACCAGAC
CACCCAGAAGGGACAGAAGAACAGCCGCGAGAGAATGAAGCGGATCGAAGAGGGCATCAAAGAGCTGGGC
AGCCAGATCCTGAAAGAACACCCCGTGGAAAACACCCAGCTGCAGAACGAGAAGCTGTACCTGTACTACC
TGCAGAATGGGCGGGATATGTACGTGGACCAGGAACTGGACATCAACCGGCTGTCCGACTACGATGTGGA
CCATATCGTGCCTCAGAGCTTTCTGGCCGACGACTCCATCGACAACAAGGTGCTGACCAGAAGCGACAAG
AACCGGGGCAAGAGCGACAACGTGCCCTCCGAAGAGGTCGTGAAGAAGATGAAGAACTACTGGCGGCAGC
TGCTGAACGCCAAGCTGATTACCCAGAGAAAGTTCGACAATCTGACCAAGGCCGAGAGAGGCGGCCTGAG
CGAACTGGATAAGGCCGGCTTCATCAAGAGACAGCTGGTGGAAACCCGGCAGATCACAAAGCACGTGGCA
CAGATCCTGGACTCCCGGATGAACACTAAGTACGACGAGAATGACAAGCTGATCCGGGAAGTGAAAGTGA
TCACCCTGAAGTCCAAGCTGGTGTCCGATTTCCGGAAGGATTTCCAGTTTTACAAAGTGCGCGAGATCAA
CAACTACCACCACGCCCACGACGCCTACCTGAACGCCGTCGTGGGAACCGCCCTGATCAAAAAGTACCCT
GCGCTGGAAAGCGAGTTCGTGTACGGCGACTACAAGGTGTACGACGTGCGGAAGATGATCGCCAAGAGCG
AGCAGGAAATCGGCAAGGCTACCGCCAAGTACTTCTTCTACAGCAACATCATGAACTTTTTCAAGACCGA
GATTACCCTGGCCAACGGCGAGATCCGGAAGGCGCCTCTGATCGAGACAAACGGCGAAACCGGGGAGATC
GTGTGGGATAAGGGCCGGGATTTTGCCACCGTGCGGAAAGTGCTGAGCATGCCCCAAGTGAATATCGTGA
AAAAGACCGAGGTGCAGACAGGCGGCTTCAGCAAAGAGTCTATCCTGCCCAAGAGGAACAGCGATAAGCT
GATCGCCAGAAAGAAGGACTGGGACCCTAAGAAGTACGGCGGCTTCGACAGCCCCACCGTGGCCTATTCT
GTGCTGGTGGTGGCCAAAGTGGAAAAGGGCAAGTCCAAGAAACTGAAGAGTGTGAAAGAGCTGCTGGGGA
TCACCATCATGGAAAGAAGCAGCTTCGAGAAGAATCCCATCGACTTTCTGGAAGCCAAGGGCTACAAAGA
AGTGAAAAAGGACCTGATCATCAAGCTGCCTAAGTACTCCCTGTTCGAGCTGGAAAACGGCCGGAAGAGA
ATGCTGGCCTCTGCCGGCGAACTGCAGAAGGGAAACGAACTGGCCCTGCCCTCCAAATATGTGAACTTCC
TGTACCTGGCCAGCCACTATGAGAAGCTGAAGGGCTCCCCCGAGGATAATGAGCAGAAACAGCTGTTTGT
GGAACAGCACAAGCACTACCTGGACGAGATCATCGAGCAGATCAGCGAGTTCTCCAAGAGAGTGATCCTG
GCCGACGCTAATCTGGACAAAGTGCTGTCCGCCTACAACAAGCACCGGGATAAGCCCATCAGAGAGCAGG
CCGAGAATATCATCCACCTGTTTACCCTGACCAATCTGGGAGCCCCTGCCGCCTTCAAGTACTTTGACAC
CACCATCGACCGGAAGAGGTACACCAGCACCAAAGAGGTGCTGGACGCCACCCTGATCCACCAGAGCATC
ACCGGCCTGTACGAGACACGGATCGACCTGTCTCAGCTGGGAGGCGACAAAAGGCCGGCGGCCACGAAAA
AGGCCGGCCAGGCAAAAAAGAAAAAGTAAGAATTCCTAGAGCTCGCTGATCAGCCTCGACTGTGCCTTCT
AGTTGCCAGCCATCTGTTGTTTGCCCCTCCCCCGTGCCTTCCTTGACCCTGGAAGGTGCCACTCCCACTG
TCCTTTCCTAATAAAATGAGGAAATTGCATCGCATTGTCTGAGTAGGTGTCATTCTATTCTGGGGGGTGG
GGTGGGGCAGGACAGCAAGGGGGAGGATTGGGAAGAGAATAGCAGGCATGCTGGGGAGCGGCCGCAGGAA
CCCCTAGTGATGGAGTTGGCCACTCCCTCTCTGCGCGCTCGCTCGCTCACTGAGGCCGGGCGACCAAAGG
TCGCCCGACGCCCGGGCTTTGCCCGGGCGGCCTCAGTGAGCGAGCGAGCGCGCAGCTGCCTGCAGGGGCG
CCTGATGCGGTATTTTCTCCTTACGCATCTGTGCGGTATTTCACACCGCATA
[95 nt withheld, positions 4883-4977]
T
[46 nt withheld, positions 4979-5024]
C
[141 nt withheld, positions 5026-5166]
CCTTTGACGTTGGAGTCCACGTTCTTT
[37 nt withheld, positions 5194-5230]
ACTCTATCTCGGGCTATTCTTTTGATTTATAAGGGATTTTGCCGATTTCGGTCTATTGGTTAAAAAATGA
GCTGATTTAACAAAAATTTAACGCGAATTTTAACAAAATATTAACGTTTACAATTTTATGGTGCACTCTC
AGTACAATCTGCTCTGATGCCGCATAGTTAAGCCAGCCCCGACACCCGCCAACACCCGCTGACGCGCCCT
GACGGGCTTGTCTGCTCCCGGCATCCGCTTACAGACAAGCTGTGACCGTCTCCGGGAGCTGCATGTGTCA
GAGGTTTTCACCGTCATCACCGAAACGCGCGAGACGAAAGGGCCTCGTGATACGCCTATTTTTATAGGTT
AATGTCATGATAATAATGGTTTCTTAGACGTCAGGTGGCACTTTTCGGGGAAATGTGCGCGGAACCCCTA
TTTGTTTATTTTTCTAAATACATTCAAATATGTATCCGCTCATGAGACAATAACCCTGATAAATGCTTCA
ATAATATTGAAAAAGGAAGAGTATGAGTATTCAACATTTCCGTGTCGCCCTTATTCCCTTTTTTGCGGCA
TTTTGCCTTCCTGTTTTTGCTCACCCAGAAACGCTGGTGAAAGTAAAAGATGCTGAAGATCAGTTGGGTG
CACGAGTGGGTTACATCGAACTGGATCTCAACAGCGGTAAGATCCTTGAGAGTTTTCGCCCCGAAGAACG
TTTTCCAATGATGAGCACTTTTAAAGTTCTGCTATGTGGCGCGGTATTATCCCGTATTGACGCCGGGCAA
GAGCAACTCGGTCGCCGCATACACTATTCTCAGAATGACTTGGTTGAGTACTCACCAGTCACAGAAAAGC
ATCTTACGGATGGCATGACAGTAAGAGAATTATGCAGTGCTGCCATAACCATGAGTGATAACACTGCGGC
CAACTTACTTCTGACAACGATCGGAGGACCGAAGGAGCTAACCGCTTTTTTGCACAACATGGGGGATCAT
GTAACTCGCCTTGATCGTTGGGAACCGGAGCTGAATGAAGCCATACCAAACGACGAGCGTGACACCACGA
TGCCTGTAGCAATGGCAACAACGTTGCGCAAACTATTAACTGGCGAACTACTTACTCTAGCTTCCCGGCA
ACAATTAATAGACTGGATGGAGGCGGATAAAGTTGCAGGACCACTTCTGCGCTCGGCCCTTCCGGCTGGC
TGGTTTATTGCTGATAAATCTGGAGCCGGTGAGCGTGGAAGCCGCGGTATCATTGCAGCACTGGGGCCAG
ATGGTAAGCCCTCCCGTATCGTAGTTATCTACACGACGGGGAGTCAGGCAACTATGGATGAACGAAATAG
ACAGATCGCTGAGATAGGTGCCTCACTGATTAAGCATTGGTAACTGTCAGACCAAGTTTACTCATATATA
CTTTAGATTGATTTAAAACTTCATTTTTAATTTAAAAGGATCTAGGTGAAGATCCTTTTTGATAATCTCA
TGACCAAAATCCCTTAACGTGAGTTTTCGTTCCACTGAGCGTCAGACCCCGTAGAAAAGATCAAAGGATC
TTCTTGAGATCCTTTTTTTCTGCGCGTAATCTGCTGCTTGCAAACAAAAAAACCACCGCTACCAGCGGTG
GTTTGTTTGCCGGATCAAGAGCTACCAACTCTTTTTCCGAAGGTAACTGGCTTCAGCAGAGCGCAGATAC
CAAATACTGTTCTTCTAGTGTAGCCGTAGTTAGGCCACCACTTCAAGAACTCTGTAGCACCGCCTACATA
CCTCGCTCTGCTAATCCTGTTACCAGTGGCTGCTGCCAGTGGCGATAAGTCGTGTCTTACCGGGTTGGAC
TCAAGACGATAGTTACCGGATAAGGCGCAGCGGTCGGGCTGAACGGGGGGTTCGTGCACACAGCCCAGCT
TGGAGCGAACGACCTACACCGAACTGAGATACCTACAGCGTGAGCTATGAGAAAGCGCCACGCTTCCCGA
AGGGAGAAAGGCGGACAGGTATCCGGTAAGCGGCAGGGTCGGAACAGGAGAGCGCACGAGGGAGCTTCCA
GGGGGAAACGCCTGGTATCTTTATAGTCCTGTCGGGTTTCGCCACCTCTGACTTGAGCGTCGATTTTTGT
GATGCTCGTCAGGGGGGCGGAGCCTATGGAAAAACGCCAGCAACGCGGCCTTTTTACGGTTCCTGGCCTT
TTGCTGGCCTTTTGCTCACATGTGAGGGCCTATTTCCCATGATTCCTTCATATTTGCATATACGATACAA
GGCTGTTAGAGAGATAATTGGAATTAATTTGACTGTAAACACAAAGATATTAGTACAAAATACGTGACGT
AGAAAGTAATAATTTCTTGGGTAGTTTGCAGTTTTAAAATTATGTTTTAAAATGGACTATCATATGCTTA
CCGTAACTTGAAAGTATTTCGATTTCTTGGCTTTATATATCTTGTGGAAAGGACGAAACACCGGGTCTTC
GAGAAGACCTGTTTTAGAGCTAGAAATAGCAAGTTAAAATAAGGCTAGTCCGTTATCAACTTGAAAAAGT
GGCACCGAGTCGGTGCTTTTTTGTTTTAGAGCTAGAAATAGCAAGTTAAAATAAGGCTAGTCCGTTTTTA
GCGCGTGCGCCAATTCTGCAGACAAATGGCTCTAGCTGTACAAAAAAGCAGGCTTTAAAGGAACCAATTC
AGTCGACTGGATCCGGTACCAAGGTCGGGCAGGAAGAGGGCCTATTTCCCATGATTCCTTCATATTTGCA
TATACGATACAAGGCTGTTAGAGAGATAATTAGAATTAATTTGACTGTAAACACAAAGATATTAGTACAA
AATACGTGACGTAGAAAGTAATAATTTCTTGGGTAGTTTGCAGTTTTAAAATTATGTTTTAAAATGGACT
ATCATATGCTTACCGTAACTTGAAAGTATTTCGATTTCTTGGCTTTATATATCTTGTGGAAAGGACGAAA
CACCGATCCAAGCTGCTACAGAAGGTTTTAGAGCTAGAAATAGCAAGTTAAAATAAGGCTAGTCCGTTAT
CAACTTGAAAAAGTGGCACCGAGTCGGTGCTTTTTTTAAGCTCCGTTACATAACTTACGGTAAATGGCCC
GCCTGGCTGACCGCCCAACGACCCCCGCCCATTGACGTCAATAGTAACGCCAATAGGGACTTTCCATTGA
CGTCAATGGGTGGAGTATTTACGGTAAACTGCCCACTTGGCAGTACATCAAGTGTATCATATGCCAAGTA
CGCCCCCTATTGACGTCAATGACGGTAAATGGCCCGCCTGGCATTGTGCCCAGTACATGACCTTATGGGA
CTTTCCTACTTGGCAGTACATCTACGTATTAGTCATCGCTATTACCATGGTCGAGGTGAGCCCCACGTTC
TGCTTCACTCTCCCCATCTCCCCCCCCTCCCCACCCCCAATTTTGTATTTATTTATTTTTTAATTATTTT
GTGCAGCGA
